>Addgene plasmid #127402 | FLAG-MBP1-K295TAG-W340A-S233H-T237C.pcDNA3-k | addgene full sequence | sequence record 247965 | Addgene NGS Result
AATTGCATGAAGAATCTGCTTAGGGTTAGGCGTTTTGCGCTGCTTCGCGATGTACGGGCCAGATATACGC
GTTGACATTGATTATTGACTAGTTATTAATAGTAATCAATTACGGGGTCATTAGTTCATAGCCCATATAT
GGAGTTCCGCGTTACATAACTTACGGTAAATGGCCCGCCTGGCTGACCGCCCAACGACCCCCGCCCATTG
ACGTCAATAATGACGTATGTTCCCATAGTAACGCCAATAGGGACTTTCCATTGACGTCAATGGGTGGAGT
ATTTACGGTAAACTGCCCACTTGGCAGTACATCAAGTGTATCATATGCCAAGTACGCCCCCTATTGACGT
CAATGACGGTAAATGGCCCGCCTGGCATTATGCCCAGTACATGACCTTATGGGACTTTCCTACTTGGCAG
TACATCTACGTATTAGTCATCGCTATTACCATGGTGATGCGGTTTTGGCAGTACATCAATGGGCGTGGAT
AGCGGTTTGACTCACGGGGATTTCCAAGTCTCCACCCCATTGACGTCAATGGGAGTTTGTTTTGGCACCA
AAATCAACGGGACTTTCCAAAATGTCGTAACAACTCCGCCCCATTGACGCAAATGGGCGGTAGGCGTGTA
CGGTGGGAGGTCTATATAAGCAGAGCTCTCTGGCTAACTAGAGAACCCACTGCTTACTGGCTTATCGAAA
TTAATACGACTCACTATAGGGAGACCCAAGCTTGATAGCGCACTCAGGCTCACTAGTAACGGCCGCCAGT
GTGCTGGAAAGCAGCTCCAAGGCACTTGCTCCATTTGGGGTGTGCCTGCACCTAGCTGGTTGCAAATTGG
GCCACAGAGGATCTGGCCACCGCCACCATGGACTACAAGGACGATGATGACAAGAAGATCGAGGAGGGGA
AGCTGGTCATCTGGATCAACGGCGACAAGGGCTACAACGGGCTTGCTGAGGTCGGAAAGAAGTTCGAGAA
GGACACCGGAATCAAGGTCACCGTGGAGCACCCTGATAAGCTGGAGGAGAAGTTCCCACAGGTGGCAGCT
ACCGGAGACGGACCTGATATCATTTTCTGGGCCCACGACAGATTCGGGGGCTACGCTCAATCCGGCCTTC
TTGCTGAAATCACCCCTGACAAAGCATTCCAGGACAAGCTGTACCCTTTCACCTGGGACGCAGTCAGGTA
CAACGGCAAGCTCATCGCATACCCTATCGCTGTGGAGGCCTTGTCCTTGATCTACAACAAGGACCTGCTG
CCTAACCCCCCAAAGACCTGGGAGGAGATCCCAGCTTTGGACAAGGAGCTGAAGGCTAAGGGAAAGAGCG
CCCTGATGTTCAACCTGCAGGAGCCATACTTCACTTGGCCACTGATCGCTGCCGATGGAGGGTACGCTTT
TAAGTACGAGAACGGCAAATACGACATCAAGGATGTGGGCGTGGACAACGCCGGCGCCAAGGCCGGGTTG
ACTTTTCTGGTGGATCTGATTAAGAACAAGCACATGAACGCCGACACCGATTACTCCATTGCCGAGGCCG
CCTTTAACAAGGGCGAGACAGCCATGACAATTAACGGGCCCTGGGCCTGGCATAACATCGATTGCAGCAA
GGTGAACTACGGGGTCACAGTCCTGCCAACATTTAAGGGGCAGCCCTCCAAGCCCTTTGTGGGGGTGCTG
TCAGCCGGGATTAACGCAGCCTCTCCCAATAAGGAGCTCGCCAAAGAGTTTCTCGAAAACTACCTCCTCA
CAGATGAGGGGCTCGAGGCCGTGAACTAGGATAAACCCCTCGGCGCCGTCGCCCTCAAAAGTTATGAGGA
AGAACTGGTGAAAGATCCCCGGATTGCCGCCACTATGGAGAACGCCCAGAAGGGGGAAATTATGCCCAAC
ATTCCCCAGATGAGCGCCTTTGCGTATGCCGTGAGGACTGCCGTGATTAATGCCGCCAGCGGCCGGCAGA
CTGTCGATGAAGCCCTGAAAGATGCCCAGACACGCATTACAAAATGAGCGGCCGCTCGAGCATGCATCTA
GAGGGCCCTATTCTATAGTGTCACCTAAATGCTAGAGCTCGCTGATCAGCCTCGACTGTGCCTTCTAGTT
GCCAGCCATCTGTTGTTTGCCCCTCCCCCGTGCCTTCCTTGACCCTGGAAGGTGCCACTCCCACTGTCCT
TTCCTAATAAAATGAGGAAATTGCATCGCATTGTCTGAGTAGGTGTCATTCTATTCTGGGGGGTGGGGTG
GGGCAGGACAGCAAGGGGGAGGATTGGGAAGACAATAGCAGGCATGCTGGGGATGCGGTGGGCTCTATGG
CTTCTGAGGCGGAAAGAACCAGCTGGGGCTCTAGGGGGTATCCCC
[124 nt withheld, positions 2356-2479]
C
[91 nt withheld, positions 2481-2571]
A
[49 nt withheld, positions 2573-2621]
CCTTTGACGTTGGAGTCCACGTTCTTT
[37 nt withheld, positions 2649-2685]
ACCCTATCTCGGTCTATTCTTTTGATTTATAAGGGATTTTGCCGATTTCGGCCTATTGGTTAAAAAATGA
GCTGATTTAACAAAAATTTAACGCGAATTAATTCTGTGGAATGTGTGTCAGTTAGGGTGTGGAAAGTCCC
CAGGCTCCCCAGCAGGCAGAAGTATGCAAAGCATGCATCTCAATTAGTCAGCAACCAGGTGTGGAAAGTC
CCCAGGCTCCCCAGCAGGCAGAAGTATGCAAAGCATGCATCTCAATTAGTCAGCAACCATAGTCCCGCCC
CTAACTCCGCCCATCCCGCCCCTAACTCCGCCCAGTTCCGCCCATTCTCCGCCCCATGGCTGACTAATTT
TTTTTATTTATGCAGAGGCCGAGGCCGCCTCTGCCTCTGAGCTATTCCAGAAGTAGTGAGGAGGCTTTTT
TGGAGGCCTAGGCTTTTGCAAAAAGCTCCCGGGAGCTTGTATATCCATTTTCGGATCTGATCAAGAGACA
GGATGAGGATCGTTTCGCATGATTGAACAAGATGGATTGCACGCAGGTTCTCCGGCCGCTTGGGTGGAGA
GGCTATTCGGCTATGACTGGGCACAACAGACAATCGGCTGCTCTGATGCCGCCGTGTTCCGGCTGTCAGC
GCAGGGGCGCCCGGTTCTTTTTGTCAAGACCGACCTGTCCGGTGCCCTGAATGAACTGCAGGACGAGGCA
GCGCGGCTATCGTGGCTGGCCACGACGGGCGTTCCTTGCGCAGCTGTGCTCGACGTTGTCACTGAAGCGG
GAAGGGACTGGCTGCTATTGGGCGAAGTGCCGGGGCAGGATCTCCTGTCATCTCACCTTGCTCCTGCCGA
GAAAGTATCCATCATGGCTGATGCAATGCGGCGGCTGCATACGCTTGATCCGGCTACCTGCCCATTCGAC
CACCAAGCGAAACATCGCATCGAGCGAGCACGTACTCGGATGGAAGCCGGTCTTGTCGATCAGGATGATC
TGGACGAAGAGCATCAGGGGCTCGCGCCAGCCGAACTGTTCGCCAGGCTCAAGGCGCGCATGCCCGACGG
CGAGGATCTCGTCGTGACCCATGGCGATGCCTGCTTGCCGAATATCATGGTGGAAAATGGCCGCTTTTCT
GGATTCATCGACTGTGGCCGGCTGGGTGTGGCGGACCGCTATCAGGACATAGCGTTGGCTACCCGTGATA
TTGCTGAAGAGCTTGGCGGCGAATGGGCTGACCGCTTCCTCGTGCTTTACGGTATCGCCGCTCCCGATTC
GCAGCGCATCGCCTTCTATCGCCTTCTTGACGAGTTCTTCTGAGCGGGACTCTGGGGTTCGAAATGACCG
ACCAAGCGACGCCCAACCTGCCATCACGAGATTTCGATTCCACCGCCGCCTTCTATGAAAGGTTGGGCTT
CGGAATCGTTTTCCGGGACGCCGGCTGGATGATCCTCCAGCGCGGGGATCTCATGCTGGAGTTCTTCGCC
CACCCCAACTTGTTTATTGCAGCTTATAATGGTTACAAATAAAGCAATAGCATCACAAATTTCACAAATA
AAGCATTTTTTTCACTGCATTCTAGTTGTGGTTTGTCCAAACTCATCAATGTATCTTATCATGTCTGTAT
ACCGTCGACCTCTAGCTAGAGCTTGGCGTAATCATGGTCATAGCTGTTTCCTGTGTGAAATTGTTATCCG
CTCACAATTCCACACAACATACGAGCCGGAAGCATAAAGTGTAAAGCCTGGGGTGCCTAATGAGTGAGCT
AACTCACATTAATTGCGTTGCGCTCACTGCCCGCTTTCCAGTCGGGAAACCTGTCGTGCCAGCTGCATTA
ATGAATCGGCCAACGCGCGGGGAGAGGCGGTTTGCGTATTGGGCGCTCTTCCGCTTCCTCGCTCACTGAC
TCGCTGCGCTCGGTCGTTCGGCTGCGGCGAGCGGTATCAGCTCACTCAAAGGCGGTAATACGGTTATCCA
CAGAATCAGGGGATAACGCAGGAAAGAACATGTGAGCAAAAGGCCAGCAAAAGGCCAGGAACCGTAAAAA
GGCCGCGTTGCTGGCGTTTTTCCATAGGCTCCGCCCCCCTGACGAGCATCACAAAAATCGACGCTCAAGT
CAGAGGTGGCGAAACCCGACAGGACTATAAAGATACCAGGCGTTTCCCCCTGGAAGCTCCCTCGTGCGCT
CTCCTGTTCCGACCCTGCCGCTTACCGGATACCTGTCCGCCTTTCTCCCTTCGGGAAGCGTGGCGCTTTC
TCATAGCTCACGCTGTAGGTATCTCAGTTCGGTGTAGGTCGTTCGCTCCAAGCTGGGCTGTGTGCACGAA
CCCCCCGTTCAGCCCGACCGCTGCGCCTTATCCGGTAACTATCGTCTTGAGTCCAACCCGGTAAGACACG
ACTTATCGCCACTGGCAGCAGCCACTGGTAACAGGATTAGCAGAGCGAGGTATGTAGGCGGTGCTACAGA
GTTCTTGAAGTGGTGGCCTAACTACGGCTACACTAGAAGAACAGTATTTGGTATCTGCGCTCTGCTGAAG
CCAGTTACCTTCGGAAAAAGAGTTGGTAGCTCTTGATCCGGCAAACAAACCACCGCTGGTAGCGGTGGTT
TTTTTGTTTGCAAGCAGCAGATTACGCGCAGAAAAAAAGGATCTCAAGAAGATCCTTTGATCTTTTCTAC
GGGGTCTGACGCTCAGTGGAACGAAAACTCACGTTAAGGGATTTTGGTCATGAGATTATCAAAAAGGATC
TTCACCTAGATCCTTTTAAATTAAAAATGAAGTTTTAAATCAATCTAAAGTATATATGAGTAAACTTGGT
CTGACAGTTACCAATGCTTAATCAGTGAGGCACCTATCTCAGCGATCTGTCTATTTCGTTCATCCATAGT
TGCCTGACTCCCCGTCGTGTAGATAACTACGATACGGGAGGGCTTACCATCTGGCCCCAGTGCTGCAATG
ATACCGCGAGACCCACGCTCACCGGCTCCAGATTTATCAGCAATAAACCAGCCAGCCGGAAGGGCCGAGC
GCAGAAGTGGTCCTGCAACTTTATCCGCCTCCATCCAGTCTATTAATTGTTGCCGGGAAGCTAGAGTAAG
TAGTTCGCCAGTTAATAGTTTGCGCAACGTTGTTGCCATTGCTACAGGCATCGTGGTGTCACGCTCGTCG
TTTGGTATGGCTTCATTCAGCTCCGGTTCCCAACGATCAAGGCGAGTTACATGATCCCCCATGTTGTGCA
AAAAAGCGGTTAGCTCCTTCGGTCCTCCGATCGTTGTCAGAAGTAAGTTGGCCGCAGTGTTATCACTCAT
GGTTATGGCAGCACTGCATAATTCTCTTACTGTCATGCCATCCGTAAGATGCTTTTCTGTGACTGGTGAG
TACTCAACCAAGTCATTCTGAGAATAGTGTATGCGGCGACCGAGTTGCTCTTGCCCGGCGTCAATACGGG
ATAATACCGCGCCACATAGCAGAACTTTAAAAGTGCTCATCATTGGAAAACGTTCTTCGGGGCGAAAACT
CTCAAGGATCTTACCGCTGTTGAGATCCAGTTCGATGTAACCCACTCGTGCACCCAACTGATCTTCAGCA
TCTTTTACTTTCACCAGCGTTTCTGGGTGAGCAAAAACAGGAAGGCAAAATGCCGCAAAAAAGGGAATAA
GGGCGACACGGAAATGTTGAATACTCATACTCTTCCTTTTTCAATATTATTGAAGCATTTATCAGGGTTA
TTGTCTCATGAGCGGATACATATTTGAATGTATTTAGAAAAATAAACAAATAGGGGTTCCGCGCACATTT
CCCCGAAAAGTGCCACCTGACGTCGACGGATCGGGAGATCTCCCGATCCCCTATGGTGCACTCTCAGTAC
AATCTGCTCTGATGCCGCATAGTTAAGCCAGTATCTGCTCCCTGCTTGTGTGTTGGAGGTCGCTGAGTAG
TGCGCGAGCAAAATTTAAGCTACAACAAGGCAAGGCTTGACCGAC
Features (pLannotate 1.2.2; 21 found; start..end, strand, type, name):
     74..453     +  enhancer       CMV enhancer: human cytomegalovirus immediate early enhancer
    454..657     +  promoter       CMV promoter: human cytomegalovirus (CMV) immediate early promoter
    653..686     +  LTR            5' LTR (truncated) (fragment): truncated 5' long terminal repeat (LTR) from HIV-1
    702..720     +  promoter       T7 promoter: promoter for bacteriophage T7 RNA polymerase
    856..2004    +  CDS            malE: MALE_ECO57 - Experimental evidence at protein level: Swiss-Prot protein existence level 1. Part of the ABC transporter complex MalEFGK involved in maltose/maltodextrin import. Binds maltose and higher maltodextrins. From Escherichia coli O157:H7.
   2042..2060    -  promoter       SP6 promoter: promoter for bacteriophage SP6 RNA polymerase
   2086..2310    +  polyA_signal   bGH poly(A) signal: bovine growth hormone polyadenylation signal
   2314..2335    +  promoter       SV40 promoter (fragment): SV40 enhancer and early promoter
   2356..2784    +  rep_origin     f1 ori (sequence partly withheld): f1 bacteriophage origin of replication; arrow indicates direction of (+) strand synthesis
   2798..3127    +  promoter       SV40 promoter: SV40 enhancer and early promoter
   3194..3985    +  CDS            neo: KKA2_KLEPN - Also known as kan, nptII. Experimental evidence at protein level: Swiss-Prot protein existence level 1. Resistance to kanamycin, neomycin, paromomycin, ribostamycin, butirosin and gentamicin B. From Klebsiella pneumoniae.
   4009..4167    +  CDS            ble (fragment): BLE_KLEPN - Experimental evidence at protein level: Swiss-Prot protein existence level 1. Binding protein with a strong affinity to the bleomycin family of antibiotics. Binds to CL990; an antimitotic-antibiotic compound. From Klebsiella pneumoniae.
   4162..4283    +  polyA_signal   SV40 poly(A) signal: SV40 polyadenylation signal
   4356..4372    -  protein_bind   lac operator: The lac repressor binds to the lac operator to inhibit transcription in E. coli. This inhibition can be relieved by adding lactose or isopropyl-β-D-thiogalactopyranoside (IPTG). lac repressor encoded by lacI
   4380..4410    -  promoter       lac promoter: promoter for the E. coli lac operon
   4425..4446    -  protein_bind   CAP binding site: CAP binding activates transcription in the presence of cAMP. E. coli catabolite activator protein
   4459..4551    -  CDS            lacI (fragment): lac repressor; lacI; The lac repressor binds to the lac operator to inhibit transcription in E. coli. This inhibition can be relieved by adding lactose or isopropyl-β-D-thiogalactopyranoside (IPTG).
   4734..5322    -  rep_origin     ori: high-copy-number ColE1/pMB1/pBR322/pUC origin of replication
   5493..6353    -  CDS            AmpR: β-lactamase; bla; confers resistance to ampicillin, carbenicillin, and related antibiotics
   6354..6458    -  promoter       AmpR promoter: bla
   6517..6569    -  misc_feature   bom (fragment): basis of mobility region from pBR322
