[The description below was written by a language model from this plasmid's Addgene catalogue record and pLannotate feature annotations shown in this document.]
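Description:
FLAG-MBP1-K295TAG-W340A-S233H-T237C.pcDNA3-k is a mammalian expression plasmid of about 6.65 kb built on the Invitrogen pcDNA3 backbone, which was modified by the addition of a Kozak sequence. It is maintained in E. coli through a high-copy ColE1/pUC-type origin and the β-lactamase (AmpR) gene for ampicillin selection, and it also carries an f1 origin. For selection in mammalian cells, an SV40 early promoter drives the neomycin phosphotransferase gene, followed by an SV40 poly(A) signal, which confers G418 resistance. The short HIV-1 LTR, ble, lacI and bom fragments in the automated annotation appear to be partial sequence matches or backbone remnants rather than functional parts.

The payload is a roughly 1.3 kb maltose binding protein (E. coli malE) coding sequence. Its amino acid sequence is based on the pMAL-c5x vector, and it was codon-optimized for mammalian expression. It was cloned between HindIII and NotI and carries an N-terminal FLAG tag. Transcription is driven by the CMV immediate early enhancer and promoter and terminated by the bGH poly(A) signal, with flanking T7 and SP6 promoters from the backbone.

Lysine 295 is replaced by an amber (TAG) stop codon that serves as a site for noncanonical amino acid incorporation. Full-length protein therefore depends on amber suppression, which generally requires an orthogonal tRNA/synthetase pair that this plasmid does not encode. W340A was introduced to reduce MBP's affinity for endogenous ligands. The record lists S233H and T237C without stating their roles. The associated work concerns visualizing protein conformational dynamics in solution and at the cell membrane.
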