Addgene plasmid #127402: FLAG-MBP1-K295TAG-W340A-S233H-T237C.pcDNA3-k
Purpose: Expresses MBP in mammalian cells. Amber codon at AA# 295 as a noncanonical amino acid incorporation site
Depositing lab: Sharona Gordon. Depositing organization: University of Washington. Publication: Visualizing conformational dynamics of proteins in solution and at the cell membrane. Gordon SE, Munari M, Zagotta WN. Elife. 2018 Jun 20;7. pii: 37248. doi: 10.7554/eLife.37248. 37248 PubMed 29923827.
Backbone
  Vector backbone: pcDNA3
  Backbone manufacturer: Invitrogen
  Backbone size w/o insert (bp): 5370
  Total vector size (bp): 6651
  Modifications to backbone: Addition of Kozak Sequence
  Vector type: Mammalian Expression
  Selectable markers: Neomycin (select with G418)
Growth in bacteria
  Bacterial resistance: Ampicillin, 100 μg/mL
  Growth temperature: 37°C
  Growth strain: DH5alpha
  Copy number: High Copy
Gene/Insert
  Gene/Insert name: Maltose Binding Protein (alt name: MBP)
  Insert size (bp): 1281
  Mutation: Amino acid mutations: K295 to Amber codon, W340A, S233H and T237C.
  Promoter: CMV
  Tag / fusion protein: FLAG (N terminal on insert)
  Cloning method: Restriction Enzyme; 5′ cloning site Hind III (not destroyed); 3′ cloning site Not I (not destroyed)
  Sequencing primers: 5′ TAATACGACTCACTATAGGG; 3′ GACAGTGGGAGTGGCACCTT
Resource information
  A portion of this plasmid was derived from a plasmid made by: The amino acid sequence of MBP was based on the pMAL-c5x vector (New England Biolabs) and was codon optimized for mammalian cell expression.
Terms and licenses: Academic/Nonprofit Terms; Industry Terms: Not Available to Industry
Depositor comments: W340A was introduced to reduce the affinity of MBP for endogenous ligands.
How to cite: FLAG-MBP1-K295TAG-W340A-S233H-T237C.pcDNA3-k was a gift from Sharona Gordon (Addgene plasmid # 127402 ; http://n2t.net/addgene:127402 ; RRID:Addgene_127402)
